>Addgene plasmid #201384 | Diffusive 80kDa | addgene full sequence | sequence record 399874 | Addgene NGS Result
AGTTCCGCGTTACATAACTTACGGTAAATGGCCCGCCTGGCTGACCGCCCAACGACCCCCGCCCATTGAC
GTCAATAATGACGTATGTTCCCATAGTAACGCCAATAGGGACTTTCCATTGACGTCAATGGGTGGAGTAT
TTACGGTAAACTGCCCACTTGGCAGTACATCAAGTGTATCATATGCCAAGTACGCCCCCTATTGACGTCA
ATGACGGTAAATGGCCCGCCTGGCATTATGCCCAGTACATGACCTTATGGGACTTTCCTACTTGGCAGTA
CATCTACGTATTAGTCATCGCTATTACCATGGTGATGCGGTTTTGGCAGTACATCAATGGGCGTGGATAG
CGGTTTGACTCACGGGGATTTCCAAGTCTCCACCCCATTGACGTCAATGGGAGTTTGTTTTGGCACCAAA
ATCAACGGGACTTTCCAAAATGTCGTAACAACTCCGCCCCATTGACGCAAATGGGCGGTAGGCGTGTACG
GTGGGAGGTCTATATAAGCAGAGCTGGTTTAGTGAACCGTCAGATCCGCTAGCGCTACCGGTCGCCACCA
TGGTGAGCAAGGGCGAGGAGCTGTTCACCGGGGTGGTGCCCATCCTGGTCGAGCTGGACGGCGACGTAAA
CGGCCACAAGTTCAGCGTGTCCGGCGAGGGCGAGGGCGATGCCACCTACGGCAAGCTGACCCTGAAGTTC
ATCTGCACCACCGGCAAGCTGCCCGTGCCCTGGCCCACCCTCGTGACCACCCTGACCTACGGCGTGCAGT
GCTTCAGCCGCTACCCCGACCACATGAAGCAGCACGACTTCTTCAAGTCCGCCATGCCCGAAGGCTACGT
CCAGGAGCGCACCATCTTCTTCAAGGACGACGGCAACTACAAGACCCGCGCCGAGGTGAAGTTCGAGGGC
GACACCCTGGTGAACCGCATCGAGCTGAAGGGCATCGACTTCAAGGAGGACGGCAACATCCTGGGGCACA
AGCTGGAGTACAACTACAACAGCCACAACGTCTATATCATGGCCGACAAGCAGAAGAACGGCATCAAGGT
GAACTTCAAGATCCGCCACAACATCGAGGACGGCAGCGTGCAGCTCGCCGACCACTACCAGCAGAACACC
CCCATCGGCGACGGCCCCGTGCTGCTGCCCGACAACCACTACCTGAGCACCCAGTCCGCCCTGAGCAAAG
ACCCCAACGAGAAGCGCGATCACATGGTCCTGCTGGAGTTCGTGACCGCCGCCGGGATCACTCTCGGCAT
GGACGAGCTGTACAAGAAGCTTGCTCAACAAAATGCTTTTTATCAAGTCTTAAATATGCCTAACTTAAAT
GCTGATCAACGCAATGGTTTTATCCAAAGCCTTAAAGATGATCCAAGCCAAAGTGCTAACGTTTTAGGTG
AAGCTCAAAAACTTAATGACTCTCAAGCTCCAAAAGCTGATGCGCAACAAAATAACTTCAACAAAGATCA
ACAAAGCGCCTTCTATGAAATCTTGAACATGCCTAACTTAAACGAAGCGCAACGTAACGGCTTCATTCAA
AGTCTTAAAGACGACCCAAGCCAAAGCACTAACGTTTTAGGTGAAGCTAAAAAATTAAACGAATCTCAAG
CACCGAAAGCTGATAACAATTTCAACAAAGAACAACAAAATGCTTTCTATGAAATCTTGAATATGCCTAA
CTTAAACGAAGAACAACGCAATGGTTTCATCCAAAGCTTAAAAGATGACCCAAGCCAAAGTGCTAACCTA
TTGTCAGAAGCTAAAAAGTTAAATGAATCTCAAGCACCGAAAGCGGATAACAAATTCAACAAAGAACAAC
AAAATGCTTTCTATGAAATCTTACATTTACCTAACTTAAACGAAGAACAACGCAATGGTTTCATCCAAAG
CCTAAAAGATGACCCAAGCCAAAGCGCTAACCTTTTAGCAGAAGCTAAAAAGCTAAATGATGCTCAAGCA
CCAAAAGCTCAACAAAATGCTTTTTATCAAGTCTTAAATATGCCTAACTTAAATGCTGATCAACGCAATG
GTTTTATCCAAAGCCTTAAAGATGATCCAAGCCAAAGTGCTAACGTTTTAGGTGAAGCTCAAAAACTTAA
TGACTCTCAAGCTCCAAAAGCTGATGCGCAACAAAATAACTTCAACAAAGATCAACAAAGCGCCTTCTAT
GAAATCTTGAACATGCCTAACTTAAACGAAGCGCAACGTAACGGCTTCATTCAAAGTCTTAAAGACGACC
CAAGCCAAAGCACTAACGTTTTAGGTGAAGCTAAAAAATTAAACGAATCTCAAGCACCGAAAGCTGATAA
CAATTTCAACAAAGAACAACAAAATGCTTTCTATGAAATCTTGAATATGCCTAACTTAAACGAAGAACAA
CGCAATGGTTTCATCCAAAGCTTAAAAGATGACCCAAGCCAAAGTGCTAACCTATTGTCAGAAGCTAAAA
AGTTAAATGAATCTCAAGCACCGAAAGCGGATAACAAATTCAACAAAGAACAACAAAATGCTTTCTATGA
AATCTTACATTTACCTAACTTAAACGAAGAACAACGCAATGGTTTCATCCAAAGCCTAAAAGATGACCCA
AGCCAAAGCGCTAACCTTTTAGCAGAAGCTAAAAAGCTAAATGATGCTCAAGCACCAAAATAACTCGAGC
ACCACCACCACCACTGAGATCCGGCTGCTAACAAAGCCCGAAAGGAAGCTGAGTTGGCTGCTGCCACCGC
TGAGCAATAACTAGCATAACCCCTTGGGGCCTCTAAACGGGTCTTGAGGGGTTTTTTGCTGAAAGGAGGA
ACTATATCCGGATGTGGTTTGTCCAAACTCATCAATGTATCTTAACGCGTAAATTGTAAGCGTTAATATT
TTGTTAAAATTCGCGTTAAATTTTTGTTAAATCAGCTCATTTTTTAACCAATAGGCCGAAATCGGCAAAA
TCCCTTATAAATCAAAAGAATAGACCGAGATAGGGT
[37 nt withheld, positions 2977-3013]
AAAGAACGTGGACTCCAACGTCAAAGG
[49 nt withheld, positions 3041-3089]
T
[91 nt withheld, positions 3091-3181]
G
[124 nt withheld, positions 3183-3306]
CAGGTGGCACTTTTCGGGGAAATGTGCGCGGAACCCCTATTTGTTTATTTTTCTAAATACATTCAAATAT
GTATCCGCTCATGAGACAATAACCCTGATAAATGCTTCAATAATATTGAAAAAGGAAGAGTCCTGAGGCG
GAAAGAACCAGCTGTGGAATGTGTGTCAGTTAGGGTGTGGAAAGTCCCCAGGCTCCCCAGCAGGCAGAAG
TATGCAAAGCATGCATCTCAATTAGTCAGCAACCATAGTCCCGCCCCTAACTCCGCCCATCCCGCCCCTA
ACTCCGCCCAGTTCCGCCCATTCTCCGCCCCATGGCTGACTAATTTTTTTTATTTATGCAGAGGCCGAGG
CCGCCTCGGCCTCTGAGCTATTCCAGAAGTAGTGAGGAGGCTTTTTTGGAGGCCTAGGCTTTTGCAAAGA
TCGATCAAGAGACAGGATGAGGATCGTTTCGCATGATTGAACAAGATGGATTGCACGCAGGTTCTCCGGC
CGCTTGGGTGGAGAGGCTATTCGGCTATGACTGGGCACAACAGACAATCGGCTGCTCTGATGCCGCCGTG
TTCCGGCTGTCAGCGCAGGGGCGCCCGGTTCTTTTTGTCAAGACCGACCTGTCCGGTGCCCTGAATGAAC
TGCAAGACGAGGCAGCGCGGCTATCGTGGCTGGCCACGACGGGCGTTCCTTGCGCAGCTGTGCTCGACGT
TGTCACTGAAGCGGGAAGGGACTGGCTGCTATTGGGCGAAGTGCCGGGGCAGGATCTCCTGTCATCTCAC
CTTGCTCCTGCCGAGAAAGTATCCATCATGGCTGATGCAATGCGGCGGCTGCATACGCTTGATCCGGCTA
CCTGCCCATTCGACCACCAAGCGAAACATCGCATCGAGCGAGCACGTACTCGGATGGAAGCCGGTCTTGT
CGATCAGGATGATCTGGACGAAGAGCATCAGGGGCTCGCGCCAGCCGAACTGTTCGCCAGGCTCAAGGCG
AGCATGCCCGACGGCGAGGATCTCGTCGTGACCCATGGCGATGCCTGCTTGCCGAATATCATGGTGGAAA
ATGGCCGCTTTTCTGGATTCATCGACTGTGGCCGGCTGGGTGTGGCGGACCGCTATCAGGACATAGCGTT
GGCTACCCGTGATATTGCTGAAGAGCTTGGCGGCGAATGGGCTGACCGCTTCCTCGTGCTTTACGGTATC
GCCGCTCCCGATTCGCAGCGCATCGCCTTCTATCGCCTTCTTGACGAGTTCTTCTGAGCGGGACTCTGGG
GTTCGAAATGACCGACCAAGCGACGCCCAACCTGCCATCACGAGATTTCGATTCCACCGCCGCCTTCTAT
GAAAGGTTGGGCTTCGGAATCGTTTTCCGGGACGCCGGCTGGATGATCCTCCAGCGCGGGGATCTCATGC
TGGAGTTCTTCGCCCACCCTAGGGGGAGGCTAACTGAAACACGGAAGGAGACAATACCGGAAGGAACCCG
CGCTATGACGGCAATAAAAAGACAGAATAAAACGCACGGTGTTGGGTCGTTTGTTCATAAACGCGGGGTT
CGGTCCCAGGGCTGGCACTCTGTCGATACCCCACCGAGACCCCATTGGGGCCAATACGCCCGCGTTTCTT
CCTTTTCCCCACCCCACCCCCCAAGTTCGGGTGAAGGCCCAGGGCTCGCAGCCAACGTCGGGGCGGCAGG
CCCTGCCATAGCCTCAGGTTACTCATATATACTTTAGATTGATTTAAAACTTCATTTTTAATTTAAAAGG
ATCTAGGTGAAGATCCTTTTTGATAATCTCATGACCAAAATCCCTTAACGTGAGTTTTCGTTCCACTGAG
CGTCAGACCCCGTAGAAAAGATCAAAGGATCTTCTTGAGATCCTTTTTTTCTGCGCGTAATCTGCTGCTT
GCAAACAAAAAAACCACCGCTACCAGCGGTGGTTTGTTTGCCGGATCAAGAGCTACCAACTCTTTTTCCG
AAGGTAACTGGCTTCAGCAGAGCGCAGATACCAAATACTGTTCTTCTAGTGTAGCCGTAGTTAGGCCACC
ACTTCAAGAACTCTGTAGCACCGCCTACATACCTCGCTCTGCTAATCCTGTTACCAGTGGCTGCTGCCAG
TGGCGATAAGTCGTGTCTTACCGGGTTGGACTCAAGACGATAGTTACCGGATAAGGCGCAGCGGTCGGGC
TGAACGGGGGGTTCGTGCACACAGCCCAGCTTGGAGCGAACGACCTACACCGAACTGAGATACCTACAGC
GTGAGCTATGAGAAAGCGCCACGCTTCCCGAAGGGAGAAAGGCGGACAGGTATCCGGTAAGCGGCAGGGT
CGGAACAGGAGAGCGCACGAGGGAGCTTCCAGGGGGAAACGCCTGGTATCTTTATAGTCCTGTCGGGTTT
CGCCACCTCTGACTTGAGCGTCGATTTTTGTGATGCTCGTCAGGGGGGCGGAGCCTATGGAAAAACGCCA
GCAACGCGGCCTTTTTACGGTTCCTGGCCTTTTGCTGGCCTTTTGCTCACATGTTCTTTCCTGCGTTATC
CCCTGATTCTGTGGATAACCGTATTACCGCCATGCATTAGTTATTAATAGTAATCAATTACGGGGTCATT
AGTTCATAGCCCATATATGG
Features (pLannotate 1.2.2; 17 found; start..end, strand, type, name):
      8..311     +  enhancer       CMV enhancer: human cytomegalovirus immediate early enhancer
    312..515     +  promoter       CMV promoter: human cytomegalovirus (CMV) immediate early promoter
    560..1276    +  CDS            EGFP: EGFP is a basic (constitutively fluorescent) green fluorescent protein published in 1996, derived from Aequorea victoria. It is reported to be a rapidly-maturing weak dimer with moderate acid sensitivity.
   1232..2110    +  CDS            spa (fragment): SPA_STAAE - Experimental evidence at protein level: Swiss-Prot protein existence level 1. Plays a role in the inhibition of the host innate and adaptive immune responses. Possesses five immunoglobulin-binding domains that capture both the fragment crystallizable region (Fc region) and the Fab region (part of Ig that identifies antigen) of immunoglobulins (By similarity). In turn, Staphylococcus aureus is protected from phagocytic killing via inhibition of Ig Fc region. In addition, the host elicited B-cell response is prevented due to a decrease of antibody-secreting cell proliferation that en
   2399..2650    +  CDS            protein A (fragment): immunoglobulin binding domains of Staphylocuccus aureus protein A
   2684..2733    +  CDS            SET1 (fragment): solubility-enhancement tag derived from T7 phage gene 10B
   2741..2788    +  terminator     T7 terminator: transcription terminator for bacteriophage T7 RNA polymerase
   2813..2844    +  polyA_signal   SV40 poly(A) signal (fragment): SV40 polyadenylation signal
   2878..3306    -  rep_origin     f1 ori (sequence partly withheld): f1 bacteriophage origin of replication; arrow indicates direction of (+) strand synthesis
   3333..3437    +  promoter       AmpR promoter: bla
   3506..3716    +  promoter       SV40 promoter: SV40 early promoter
   3759..4553    +  CDS            NeoR/KanR: aminoglycoside phosphotransferase from Tn5; aph(3')-II (or nptII); confers resistance to neomycin, kanamycin, and G418 (Geneticin®)
   4574..4726    +  CDS            ble (fragment): BLE_KLEPN - Experimental evidence at protein level: Swiss-Prot protein existence level 1. Binding protein with a strong affinity to the bleomycin family of antibiotics. Binds to CL990; an antimitotic-antibiotic compound. From Klebsiella pneumoniae.
   4785..4832    +  polyA_signal   HSV TK poly(A) signal: herpes simplex virus thymidine kinase polyadenylation signal (Cole and Stacy, 1985)
   4923..4939    -  polyA_signal   bGH poly(A) signal (fragment): bovine growth hormone polyadenylation signal
   5161..5749    +  rep_origin     ori: high-copy-number ColE1/pMB1/pBR322/pUC origin of replication
   5864..5916    +  enhancer       CMV enhancer (fragment): human cytomegalovirus immediate early enhancer
