[The description below was written by a language model from this plasmid's Addgene catalogue record and pLannotate feature annotations shown in this document.]
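Description:
Diffusive 80kDa is a mammalian expression plasmid built on the pEGFP-C3 backbone and sequenced at 5,916 nt. It is propagated in E. coli from a high-copy ColE1/pUC-type origin under kanamycin selection. The NeoR/KanR gene (Tn5 aminoglycoside phosphotransferase) sits behind both a bacterial AmpR (bla) promoter and the SV40 early promoter and is followed by an HSV TK polyadenylation signal. This arrangement gives kanamycin resistance in bacteria and could also allow G418 selection in mammalian cells. An f1 origin is also present. Short annotated fragments of ble and of a bGH poly(A) signal look like backbone remnants or partial matches rather than functional parts.

The payload is a synthetic fusion, EGFP-8PrA, driven by the CMV immediate-early enhancer and promoter. EGFP lies at the N-terminus and is followed by sequence annotated as immunoglobulin-binding domains of Staphylococcus aureus protein A. The insert name implies eight such repeats, although the automated annotation marks only two separate protein A segments across this region. Downstream are a short fragment resembling the SET1 solubility tag and a T7 terminator, probably carried over from a source vector, and only a fragment of the SV40 poly(A) signal is annotated.

No nuclear localisation or export signal is annotated. Together with the construct name, this suggests a fluorescent protein of about 80 kDa that has no active transport signal, with the protein A repeats serving mainly to add mass. The record gives its purpose as a nucleocytoplasmic transport probe, which fits measuring passive diffusion of a defined-size cargo between nucleus and cytoplasm by live-cell fluorescence imaging.
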