Addgene plasmid #201384: Diffusive 80kDa
Purpose: Nucleocytoplasmic transport probe
Depositing lab: Pere Roca-Cusachs. Depositing organization: Institut de Bioenginyeria de Catalunya (IBEC).
Backbone
  Vector backbone: pEGFP-C3
  Vector type: Mammalian Expression
Growth in bacteria
  Bacterial resistance: Kanamycin, 50 μg/mL
  Growth temperature: 37°C
  Growth strain: DH5alpha
  Copy number: High Copy
Gene/Insert
  Gene/Insert name: EGFP-8PrA
  Species: Synthetic
  Cloning method: Ligation Independent Cloning
Terms and licenses: Academic/Nonprofit Terms; Industry Terms: Not Available to Industry
Depositor comments: Internal lab code: IG085/P576. Related to Andreu, Ignasi Granero-Moya et al. 2022 Nat Cell Biol. (https://pubmed.ncbi.nlm.nih.gov/35681009/)
How to cite: Diffusive 80kDa was a gift from Pere Roca-Cusachs (Addgene plasmid # 201384 ; http://n2t.net/addgene:201384 ; RRID:Addgene_201384)
